>Addgene plasmid #121487 | pGIPz-PD-L1 4NQ | addgene full sequence | sequence record 236077 | Addgene NGS Result
CTAGACGTATTACCGCCATGCATTAGTTATTAATAGTAATCAATTACGGGGTCATTAGTTCATAGCCCAT
ATATGGAGTTCCGCGTTACATAACTTACGGTAAATGGCCCGCCTGGCTGACCGCCCAACGACCCCCGCCC
ATTGACGTCAATAATGACGTATGTTCCCATAGTAACGCCAATAGGGACTTTCCATTGACGTCAATGGGTG
GAGTATTTACGGTAAACTGCCCACTTGGCAGTACATCAAGTGTATCATATGCCAAGTACGCCCCCTATTG
ACGTCAATGACGGTAAATGGCCCGCCTGGCATTATGCCCAGTACATGACCTTATGGGACTTTCCTACTTG
GCAGTACATCTACGTATTAGTCATCGCTATTACCATGGTGATGCGGTTTTGGCAGTACATCAATGGGCGT
GGATAGCGGTTTGACTCACGGGGATTTCCAAGTCTCCACCCCATTGACGTCAATGGGAGTTTGTTTTGGC
ACCAAAATCAACGGGACTTTCCAAAATGTCGTAACAACTCCGCCCCATTGACGCAAATGGGCGGTAGGCG
TGTACGGTGGGAGGTCTATATAAGCAGAGCTCGTTTAGTGAACCGTCAGATCGCCTGGAGACGCCATCCA
CGCTGTTTTGACCTCCATAGAAGACACCGACTCTACTAGAGGATCTGCCACCATCGATATGAGGATATTT
GCTGTCTTTATATTCATGACCTACTGGCATTTGCTGAACGCATTTACTGTCACGGTTCCCAAGGACCTAT
ATGTGGTAGAGTATGGTAGCCAAATGACAATTGAATGCAAATTCCCAGTAGAAAAACAATTAGACCTGGC
TGCACTAATTGTCTATTGGGAAATGGAGGATAAGAACATTATTCAATTTGTGCATGGAGAGGAAGACCTG
AAGGTTCAGCATAGTAGCTACAGACAGAGGGCCCGGCTGTTGAAGGACCAGCTCTCCCTGGGAAATGCTG
CACTTCAGATCACAGATGTGAAATTGCAGGATGCAGGGGTGTACCGCTGCATGATCAGCTATGGTGGTGC
CGACTACAAGCGAATTACTGTGAAAGTCAATGCCCCATACAACAAAATCAACCAAAGAATTTTGGTTGTG
GATCCAGTCACCTCTGAACATGAACTGACATGTCAGGCTGAGGGCTACCCCAAGGCCGAAGTCATCTGGA
CAAGCAGTGACCATCAAGTCCTGAGTGGTAAGACCACCACCACCAATTCCAAGAGAGAGGAGAAGCTTTT
CCAAGTGACCAGCACACTGAGAATCCAGACAACAACTAATGAGATTTTCTACTGCACTTTTAGGAGATTA
GATCCTGAGGAACAGCATACAGCTGAATTGGTCATCCCAGAACTACCTCTGGCACATCCTCCAAATGAAA
GGACTCACTTGGTAATTCTGGGAGCCATCTTATTATGCCTTGGTGTAGCACTGACATTCATCTTCCGTTT
AAGAAAAGGGAGAATGATGGATGTGAAAAAATGTGGCATCCAAGATACAAACTCAAAGAAGCAAAGTGAT
ACACATTTGGAGGAGACGGACTACAAAGACGATGACGACAAGTGAGCTAGCTAATGTACAAGTAGCGGCC
GCAAATTCCGCCCCTCTCCCTCCCCCCCCCCTAACGTTACTGGCCGAAGCCGCTTGGAATAAGGCCGGTG
TGCGTTTGTCTATATGTTATTTTCCACCATATTGCCGTCTTTTGGCAATGTGAGGGCCCGGAAACCTGGC
CCTGTCTTCTTGACGAGCATTCCTAGGGGTCTTTCCCCTCTCGCCAAAGGAATGCAAGGTCTGTTGAATG
TCGTGAAGGAAGCAGTTCCTCTGGAAGCTTCTTGAAGACAAACAACGTCTGTAGCGACCCTTTGCAGGCA
GCGGAACCCCCCACCTGGCGACAGGTGCCTCTGCGGCCAAAAGCCACGTGTATAAGATACACCTGCAAAG
GCGGCACAACCCCAGTGCCACGTTGTGAGTTGGATAGTTGTGGAAAGAGTCAAATGGCTCTCCTCAAGCG
TATTCAACAAGGGGCTGAAGGATGCCCAGAAGGTACCCCATTGTATGGGATCTGATCTGGGGCCTCGGTG
CACATGCTTTACATGTGTTTAGTCGAGGTTAAAAAAACGTCTAGGCCCCCCGAACCACGGGGACGTGGTT
TTCCTTTGAAAAACACGATAATACCATGGCCACCGAGTACAAGCCCACGGTGCGCCTCGCCACCCGCGAC
GACGTCCCCCGGGCCGTACGCACCCTCGCCGCCGCGTTCGCCGACTACCCCGCCACGCGCCACACCGTCG
ACCCGGACCGCCACATCGAGCGGGTCACCGAGCTGCAAGAACTCTTCCTCACGCGCGTCGGGCTCGACAT
CGGCAAGGTGTGGGTCGCGGACGACGGCGCCGCGGTGGCGGTCTGGACCACGCCGGAGAGCGTCGAAGCG
GGGGCGGTGTTCGCCGAGATCGGCTCGCGCATGGCCGAGTTGAGCGGTTCCCGGCTGGCCGCGCAGCAAC
AGATGGAAGGCCTCCTGGCGCCGCACCGGCCCAAGGAGCCCGCGTGGTTCCTGGCCACCGTCGGCGTCTC
GCCCGACCACCAGGGCAAGGGTCTGGGCAGCGCCGTCGTGCTCCCCGGAGTGGAGGCGGCCGAGCGCGCT
GGGGTGCCCGCCTTCCTGGAGACCTCCGCGCCCCGCAACCTCCCCTTCTACGAGCGGCTCGGCTTCACCG
TCACCGCCGACGTCGAGGTGCCCGAAGGACCGCGCACCTGGTGCATGACCCGCAAGCCCGGTGCCTGAGT
TTGTTTGAATGAGGCTTCAGTACTTTACAGAATCGTTGCCTGCACATCTTGGAAACACTTGCTGGGATTA
CTTCTTCAGGTTAACCCAACAGAAGGCTCGAGAAGGTATATTGCTGTTGACAGTGAGCGCATGAAGAAAG
ATGGAGTCAAATAGTGAAGCCACAGATGTATTTGACTCCATCTTTCTTCATTTGCCTACTGCCTCGGAAT
TCAAGGGGCTACTTTAGGAGCAATTATCTTGTTTACTAAAACTGAATACCTTGCTATCTCTTTGATACAT
TTTTACAAAGCTGAATTAAAATGGTATAAATTAAATCACTTTTTTGGCCGGCCAACTTGCAGTACACCGG
ACCACGACCCTAGGATCGACGCGGACACGCGTCTGGAACAATCAACCTCTGGATTACAAAATTTGTGAAA
GATTGACTGGTATTCTTAACTATGTTGCTCCTTTTACGCTATGTGGATACGCTGCTTTAATGCCTTTGTA
TCATGCTATTGCTTCCCGTATGGCTTTCATTTTCTCCTCCTTGTATAAATCCTGGTTGCTGTCTCTTTAT
GAGGAGTTGTGGCCCGTTGTCAGGCAACGTGGCGTGGTGTGCACTGTGTTTGCTGACGCAACCCCCACTG
GTTGGGGCATTGCCACCACCTGTCAGCTCCTTTCCGGGACTTTCGCTTTCCCCCTCCCTATTGCCACGGC
GGAACTCATCGCCGCCTGCCTTGCCCGCTGCTGGACAGGGGCTCGGCTGTTGGGCACTGACAATTCCGTG
GTGTTGTCGGGGAAGCTGACGTCCTTTCCATGGCTGCTCGCCTGTGTTGCCACCTGGATTCTGCGCGGGA
CGTCCTTCTGCTACGTCCCTTCGGCCCTCAATCCAGCGGACCTTCCTTCCCGCGGCCTGCTGCCGGCTCT
GCGGCCTCTTCCGCGTCTTCGCCTTCGCCCTCAGACGAGTCGGATCTCCCTTTGGGCCGCCTCCCCGCCT
GGAATTAATTCTGCAGTCGAGACCTAGAAAAACATGGAGCAATCACAAGTAGCAATACAGCAGCTACCAA
TGCTGATTGTGCCTGGCTAGAAGCACAAGAGGAGGAGGAGGTGGGTTTTCCAGTCACACCTCAGGTACCT
TTAAGACCAATGACTTACAAGGCAGCTGTAGATCTTAGCCACTTTTTAAAAGAAAAGAGGGGACTGGAAG
GGCTAATTCACTCCCAACGAAGACAAGATCTGCTTTTTGCTTGTACTGGGTCTCTCTGGTTAGACCAGAT
CTGAGCCTGGGAGCTCTCTGGCTAACTAGGGAACCCACTGCTTAAGCCTCAATAAAGCTTGCCTTGAGTG
CTTCAAGTAGTGTGTGCCCGTCTGTTGTGTGACTCTGGTAACTAGAGATCCCTCAGACCCTTTTAGTCAG
TGTGGAAAATCTCTAGCAGTAGTAGTTCATGTCATCTTATTATTCAGTATTTATAACTTGCAAAGAAATG
AATATCAGAGAGTGAGAGGCCTTGACATTGTTTAAACCCGCTGATCAGCCTCGACTGTGCCTTCTAGTTG
CCAGCCATCTGTTGTTTGCCCCTCCCCCGTGCCTTCCTTGACCCTGGAAGGTGCCACTCCCACTGTCCTT
TCCTAATAAAATGAGGAAATTGCATCGCATTGTCTGAGTAGGTGTCATTCTATTCTGGGGGGTGGGGTGG
GGCAGGACAGCAAGGGGGAGGATTGGGAAGACAATAGCAGGCATGCTGGGGATGCGGTGGGCTCTATGGC
TTCTGAGGCGGAAAGAACCAGCTGGGGCTCTAGGGGGTATCCCC
[124 nt withheld, positions 4595-4718]
C
[91 nt withheld, positions 4720-4810]
A
[49 nt withheld, positions 4812-4860]
CCTTTGACGTTGGAGTCCACGTTCTTT
[37 nt withheld, positions 4888-4924]
ACCCTATCTCGGTCTATTCTTTTGATTTATAAGGGATTTTGCCGATTTCGGCCTATTGGTTAAAAAATGA
GCTGATTTAACAAAAATTTAACGCGAATTAATTCTGTGGAATGTGTGTCAGTTAGGGTGTGGAAAGTCCC
CAGGCTCCCCAGCAGGCAGAAGTATGCAAAGCATGCATCTCAATTAGTCAGCAACCAGGTGTGGAAAGTC
CCCAGGCTCCCCAGCAGGCAGAAGTATGCAAAGCATGCATCTCAATTAGTCAGCAACCATAGTCCCGCCC
CTAACTCCGCCCATCCCGCCCCTAACTCCGCCCAGTTCCGCCCATTCTCCGCCCCATGGCTGACTAATTT
TTTTTATTTATGCAGAGGCCGAGGCCGCCTCTGCCTCTGAGCTATTCCAGAAGTAGTGAGGAGGCTTTTT
TGGAGGCCTAGGCTTTTGCAAAAAGCTCCCGGGAGCTTGTATATCCATTTTCGGATCTGATCAGCACGTG
ATGAAAAAGCCTGAACTCACCGCGACGTCTGTCGAGAAGTTTCTGATCGAAAAGTTCGACAGCGTCTCCG
ACCTGATGCAGCTCTCGGAGGGCGAAGAATCTCGTGCTTTCAGCTTCGATGTAGGAGGGCGTGGATATGT
CCTGCGGGTAAATAGCTGCGCCGATGGTTTCTACAAAGATCGTTATGTTTATCGGCACTTTGCATCGGCC
GCGCTCCCGATTCCGGAAGTGCTTGACATTGGGGAATTCAGCGAGAGCCTGACCTATTGCATCTCCCGCC
GTGCACAGGGTGTCACGTTGCAAGACCTGCCTGAAACCGAACTGCCCGCTGTTCTGCAGCCGGTCGCGGA
GGCCATGGATGCGATCGCTGCGGCCGATCTTAGCCAGACGAGCGGGTTCGGCCCATTCGGACCGCAAGGA
ATCGGTCAATACACTACATGGCGTGATTTCATATGCGCGATTGCTGATCCCCATGTGTATCACTGGCAAA
CTGTGATGGACGACACCGTCAGTGCGTCCGTCGCGCAGGCTCTCGATGAGCTGATGCTTTGGGCCGAGGA
CTGCCCCGAAGTCCGGCACCTCGTGCACGCGGATTTCGGCTCCAACAATGTCCTGACGGACAATGGCCGC
ATAACAGCGGTCATTGACTGGAGCGAGGCGATGTTCGGGGATTCCCAATACGAGGTCGCCAACATCTTCT
TCTGGAGGCCGTGGTTGGCTTGTATGGAGCAGCAGACGCGCTACTTCGAGCGGAGGCATCCGGAGCTTGC
AGGATCGCCGCGGCTCCGGGCGTATATGCTCCGCATTGGTCTTGACCAACTCTATCAGAGCTTGGTTGAC
GGCAATTTCGATGATGCAGCTTGGGCGCAGGGTCGATGCGACGCAATCGTCCGATCCGGAGCCGGGACTG
TCGGGCGTACACAAATCGCCCGCAGAAGCGCGGCCGTCTGGACCGATGGCTGTGTAGAAGTACTCGCCGA
TAGTGGAAACCGACGCCCCAGCACTCGTCCGAGGGCAAAGGAATAGCACGTGCTACGAGATTTCGATTCC
ACCGCCGCCTTCTATGAAAGGTTGGGCTTCGGAATCGTTTTCCGGGACGCCGGCTGGATGATCCTCCAGC
GCGGGGATCTCATGCTGGAGTTCTTCGCCCACCCCAACTTGTTTATTGCAGCTTATAATGGTTACAAATA
AAGCAATAGCATCACAAATTTCACAAATAAAGCATTTTTTTCACTGCATTCTAGTTGTGGTTTGTCCAAA
CTCATCAATGTATCTTATCATGTCTGTATACCGTCGACCTCTAGCTAGAGCTTGGCGTAATCATGGTCAT
AGCTGTTTCCTGTGTGAAATTGTTATCCGCTCACAATTCCACACAACATACGAGCCGGAAGCATAAAGTG
TAAAGCCTGGGGTGCCTAATGAGTGAGCTAACTCACATTAATTGCGTTGCGCTCACTGCCCGCTTTCCAG
TCGGGAAACCTGTCGTGCCAGCTGCATTAATGAATCGGCCAACGCGCGGGGAGAGGCGGTTTGCGTATTG
GGCGCTCTTCCGCTTCCTCGCTCACTGACTCGCTGCGCTCGGTCGTTCGGCTGCGGCGAGCGGTATCAGC
TCACTCAAAGGCGGTAATACGGTTATCCACAGAATCAGGGGATAACGCAGGAAAGAACATGTGAGCAAAA
GGCCAGCAAAAGGCCAGGAACCGTAAAAAGGCCGCGTTGCTGGCGTTTTTCCATAGGCTCCGCCCCCCTG
ACGAGCATCACAAAAATCGACGCTCAAGTCAGAGGTGGCGAAACCCGACAGGACTATAAAGATACCAGGC
GTTTCCCCCTGGAAGCTCCCTCGTGCGCTCTCCTGTTCCGACCCTGCCGCTTACCGGATACCTGTCCGCC
TTTCTCCCTTCGGGAAGCGTGGCGCTTTCTCATAGCTCACGCTGTAGGTATCTCAGTTCGGTGTAGGTCG
TTCGCTCCAAGCTGGGCTGTGTGCACGAACCCCCCGTTCAGCCCGACCGCTGCGCCTTATCCGGTAACTA
TCGTCTTGAGTCCAACCCGGTAAGACACGACTTATCGCCACTGGCAGCAGCCACTGGTAACAGGATTAGC
AGAGCGAGGTATGTAGGCGGTGCTACAGAGTTCTTGAAGTGGTGGCCTAACTACGGCTACACTAGAAGAA
CAGTATTTGGTATCTGCGCTCTGCTGAAGCCAGTTACCTTCGGAAAAAGAGTTGGTAGCTCTTGATCCGG
CAAACAAACCACCGCTGGTAGCGGTGGTTTTTTTGTTTGCAAGCAGCAGATTACGCGCAGAAAAAAAGGA
TCTCAAGAAGATCCTTTGATCTTTTCTACGGGGTCTGACGCTCAGTGGAACGAAAACTCACGTTAAGGGA
TTTTGGTCATGAGATTATCAAAAAGGATCTTCACCTAGATCCTTTTAAATTAAAAATGAAGTTTTAAATC
AATCTAAAGTATATATGAGTAAACTTGGTCTGACAGTTACCAATGCTTAATCAGTGAGGCACCTATCTCA
GCGATCTGTCTATTTCGTTCATCCATAGTTGCCTGACTCCCCGTCGTGTAGATAACTACGATACGGGAGG
GCTTACCATCTGGCCCCAGTGCTGCAATGATACCGCGAGACCCACGCTCACCGGCTCCAGATTTATCAGC
AATAAACCAGCCAGCCGGAAGGGCCGAGCGCAGAAGTGGTCCTGCAACTTTATCCGCCTCCATCCAGTCT
ATTAATTGTTGCCGGGAAGCTAGAGTAAGTAGTTCGCCAGTTAATAGTTTGCGCAACGTTGTTGCCATTG
CTACAGGCATCGTGGTGTCACGCTCGTCGTTTGGTATGGCTTCATTCAGCTCCGGTTCCCAACGATCAAG
GCGAGTTACATGATCCCCCATGTTGTGCAAAAAAGCGGTTAGCTCCTTCGGTCCTCCGATCGTTGTCAGA
AGTAAGTTGGCCGCAGTGTTATCACTCATGGTTATGGCAGCACTGCATAATTCTCTTACTGTCATGCCAT
CCGTAAGATGCTTTTCTGTGACTGGTGAGTACTCAACCAAGTCATTCTGAGAATAGTGTATGCGGCGACC
GAGTTGCTCTTGCCCGGCGTCAATACGGGATAATACCGCGCCACATAGCAGAACTTTAAAAGTGCTCATC
ATTGGAAAACGTTCTTCGGGGCGAAAACTCTCAAGGATCTTACCGCTGTTGAGATCCAGTTCGATGTAAC
CCACTCGTGCACCCAACTGATCTTCAGCATCTTTTACTTTCACCAGCGTTTCTGGGTGAGCAAAAACAGG
AAGGCAAAATGCCGCAAAAAAGGGAATAAGGGCGACACGGAAATGTTGAATACTCATACTCTTCCTTTTT
CAATATTATTGAAGCATTTATCAGGGTTATTGTCTCATGAGCGGATACATATTTGAATGTATTTAGAAAA
ATAAACAAATAGGGGTTCCGCGCACATTTCCCCGAAAAGTGCCACCTGACGTCGACGGATCGGGAGATCA
ACTTGTTTATTGCAGCTTATAATGGTTACAAATAAAGCAATAGCATCACAAATTTCACAAATAAAGCATT
TTTTTCACTGCATTCTAGTTGTGGTTTGTCCAAACTCATCAATGTATCTTATCATGTCTGGATCAACTGG
ATAACTCAAGCTAACCAAAATCATCCCAAACTTCCCACCCCATACCCTATTACCACTGCCAATTACCTGT
GGTTTCATTTACTCTAAACCTGTGATTCCTCTGAATTATTTTCATTTTAAAGAAATTGTATTTGTTAAAT
ATGTACTACAAACTTAGTAGTTGGAAGGGCTAATTCACTCCCAAAGAAGACAAGATATCCTTGATCTGTG
GATCTACCACACACAAGGCTACTTCCCTGATTAGCAGAACTACACACCAGGGCCAGGGGTCAGATATCCA
CTGACCTTTGGATGGTGCTACAAGCTAGTACCAGTTGAGCCAGATAAGGTAGAAGAGGCCAATAAAGGAG
AGAACACCAGCTTGTTACACCCTGTGAGCCTGCATGGGATGGATGACCCGGAGAGAGAAGTGTTAGAGTG
GAGGTTTGACAGCCGCCTAGCATTTCATCACGTGGCCCGAGAGCTGCATCCGGAGTACTTCAAGAACTGC
TGATATCGAGCTTGCTACAAGGGACTTTCCGCTGGGGACTTTCCAGGGAGGCGTGGCCTGGGCGGGACTG
GGGAGTGGCGAGCCCTCAGATCCTGCATATAAGCAGCTGCTTTTTGCCTGTACTGGGTCTCTCTGGTTAG
ACCAGATCTGAGCCTGGGAGCTCTCTGGCTAACTAGGGAACCCACTGCTTAAGCCTCAATAAAGCTTGCC
TTGAGTGCTTCAAGTAGTGTGTGCCCGTCTGTTGTGTGACTCTGGTAACTAGAGATCCCTCAGACCCTTT
TAGTCAGTGTGGAAAATCTCTAGCAGTGGCGCCCGAACAGGGACTTGAAAGCGAAAGGGAAACCAGAGGA
GCTCTCTCGACGCAGGACTCGGCTTGCTGAAGCGCGCACGGCAAGAGGCGAGGGGCGGCGACTGGTGAGT
ACGCCAAAAATTTTGACTAGCGGAGGCTAGAAGGAGAGAGATGGGTGCGAGAGCGTCAGTATTAAGCGGG
GGAGAATTAGATCGCGATGGGAAAAAATTCGGTTAAGGCCAGGGGGAAAGAAAAAATATAAATTAAAACA
TATAGTATGGGCAAGCAGGGAGCTAGAACGATTCGCAGTTAATCCTGGCCTGTTAGAAACATCAGAAGGC
TGTAGACAAATACTGGGACAGCTACAACCATCCCTTCAGACAGGATCAGAAGAACTTAGATCATTATATA
ATACAGTAGCAACCCTCTATTGTGTGCATCAAAGGATAGAGATAAAAGACACCAAGGAAGCTTTAGACAA
GATAGAGGAAGAGCAAAACAAAAGTAAGACCACCGCACAGCAAGCGGCCGGCCGCTGATCTTCAGACCTG
GAGGAGGAGATATGAGGGACAATTGGAGAAGTGAATTATATAAATATAAAGTAGTAAAAATTGAACCATT
AGGAGTAGCACCCACCAAGGCAAAGAGAAGAGTGGTGCAGAGAGAAAAAAGAGCAGTGGGAATAGGAGCT
TTGTTCCTTGGGTTCTTGGGAGCAGCAGGAAGCACTATGGGCGCAGCGTCAATGACGCTGACGGTACAGG
CCAGACAATTATTGTCTGGTATAGTGCAGCAGCAGAACAATTTGCTGAGGGCTATTGAGGCGCAACAGCA
TCTGTTGCAACTCACAGTCTGGGGCATCAAGCAGCTCCAGGCAAGAATCCTGGCTGTGGAAAGATACCTA
AAGGATCAACAGCTCCTGGGGATTTGGGGTTGCTCTGGAAAACTCATTTGCACCACTGCTGTGCCTTGGA
ATGCTAGTTGGAGTAATAAATCTCTGGAACAGATTTGGAATCACACGACCTGGATGGAGTGGGACAGAGA
AATTAACAATTACACAAGCTTAATACACTCCTTAATTGAAGAATCGCAAAACCAGCAAGAAAAGAATGAA
CAAGAATTATTGGAATTAGATAAATGGGCAAGTTTGTGGAATTGGTTTAACATAACAAATTGGCTGTGGT
ATATAAAATTATTCATAATGATAGTAGGAGGCTTGGTAGGTTTAAGAATAGTTTTTGCTGTACTTTCTAT
AGTGAATAGAGTTAGGCAGGGATATTCACCATTATCGTTTCAGACCCACCTCCCAACCCCGAGGGGACCC
GACAGGCCCGAAGGAATAGAAGAAGAAGGTGGAGAGAGAGACAGAGACAGATCCATTCGATTAGTGAACG
GATCGGCACTGCGTGCGCCAATTCTGCAGACAAATGGCAGTATTCATCCACAATTTTAAAAGAAAAGGGG
GGATTGGGGGGTACAGTGCAGGGGAAAGAATAGTAGACATAATAGCAACAGACATACAAACTAAAGAATT
ACAAAAACAAATTACAAAAATTCAAAATTTTCGGGTTTATTACAGGGACAGCAGAGATCCAGTTTGGTTA
GTACCGGGCCCGCTCTAGTCCGGAATCAGTCCTGCTCCTCGGCCACGAAGTGCACGCAGTTGCCGGCCGG
GTCGCGCAGGGCGAACTCCCGCCCCCACGGCTGCTCGCCGATCTCGGTCATGGCCGGCCCGGAGGCGTCC
CGGAAGTTCGTGGACACGACCTCCGACCACTCGGCGTACAGCTCGTCCAGGCCGCGCACCCACACCCAGG
CCAGGGTGTTGTCCGGCACCACCTGGTCCTGGACCGCGCTGATGAACAGGGTCACGTCGTCCCGGACCAC
ACCGGCGAAGTCGTCCTCCACGAAGTCCCGGGAGAACCCGAGCCGGTCGGTCCAGAACTCGACCGCTCCG
GCGACGTCGCGCGCGGTGAGCACCGGAACGGCACTGGTCAACTTGGCCATGGTGGCCCTCCTATAGTGAG
TCGTATTATACTATGCCGATATACTATGCCGATGATTAATTGTCAACACGTGCTGCAGGTCCGAGGTT
Features (pLannotate 1.2.2; 34 found; start..end, strand, type, name):
     84..387     +  enhancer       CMV enhancer: human cytomegalovirus immediate early enhancer
    388..591     +  promoter       CMV promoter: human cytomegalovirus (CMV) immediate early promoter
    689..1558    +  CDS            CD274: PD1L1_HUMAN - Also known as B7H1, PDCD1L1, PDCD1LG1, PDL1. Experimental evidence at protein level: Swiss-Prot protein existence level 1. The PDCD1-mediated inhibitory pathway is exploited by tumors to attenuate anti-tumor immunity and escape destruction by the immune system, thereby facilitating tumor survival (PubMed:28813417, PubMed:28813410). The interaction with PDCD1/PD-1 inhibits cytotoxic T lymphocytes (CTLs) effector function (By similarity). The blockage of the PDCD1-mediated pathway results in the reversal of the exhausted T- cell phenotype and the normalization of the anti-tumor res
   1621..2193    +  misc_feature   IRES: internal ribosome entry site (IRES) of the encephalomyocarditis virus (EMCV)
   2202..2798    +  CDS            PuroR: puromycin N-acetyltransferase; pac from Streptomyces alboniger; confers resistance to puromycin
   2805..2898    +  ncRNA          5' miR-30a: sequence upstream of the 71-nt precursor of the human miR-30a microRNA (Zeng et al., 2002) miRNA
   3010..3122    +  ncRNA          3' miR-30a: sequence downstream of the 71-nt precursor of the human miR-30a microRNA (Zeng et al., 2002) miRNA
   3190..3778    +  misc_feature   WPRE: woodchuck hepatitis virus posttranscriptional regulatory element
   3795..3983    +  CDS            nef (fragment): NEF_HV1Z2 - Experimental evidence at protein level: Swiss-Prot protein existence level 1. Extracellular Nef protein targets CD4(+) T-lymphocytes for apoptosis by interacting with CXCR4 surface receptors. From Human immunodeficiency virus type 1 group M subtype D (isolate Z2/CDC-Z34) (HIV-1).
   3985..4218    +  LTR            3' LTR (ΔU3): self-inactivating 3' long terminal repeat (LTR) from HIV-1
   4325..4549    +  polyA_signal   bGH poly(A) signal: bovine growth hormone polyadenylation signal
   4553..4574    +  promoter       SV40 promoter (fragment): SV40 enhancer and early promoter
   4595..5023    +  rep_origin     f1 ori (sequence partly withheld): f1 bacteriophage origin of replication; arrow indicates direction of (+) strand synthesis
   5037..5366    +  promoter       SV40 promoter: SV40 enhancer and early promoter
   5415..6440    +  CDS            HygR: aminoglycoside phosphotransferase from E. coli; aph(4)-Ia; confers resistance to hygromycin
   6450..6575    +  CDS            ble (fragment): BLE_KLEPN - Experimental evidence at protein level: Swiss-Prot protein existence level 1. Binding protein with a strong affinity to the bleomycin family of antibiotics. Binds to CL990; an antimitotic-antibiotic compound. From Klebsiella pneumoniae.
   6570..6691    +  polyA_signal   SV40 poly(A) signal: SV40 polyadenylation signal
   6762..6784    -  protein_bind   lac operator (fragment): The lac repressor binds to the lac operator to inhibit transcription in E. coli. This inhibition can be relieved by adding lactose or isopropyl-β-D-thiogalactopyranoside (IPTG). lac repressor encoded by lacI
   6788..6818    -  promoter       lac promoter: promoter for the E. coli lac operon
   6833..6854    -  protein_bind   CAP binding site: CAP binding activates transcription in the presence of cAMP. E. coli catabolite activator protein
   6867..6959    -  CDS            lacI (fragment): lac repressor; lacI; The lac repressor binds to the lac operator to inhibit transcription in E. coli. This inhibition can be relieved by adding lactose or isopropyl-β-D-thiogalactopyranoside (IPTG).
   7142..7730    -  rep_origin     ori: high-copy-number ColE1/pMB1/pBR322/pUC origin of replication
   7901..8761    -  CDS            AmpR: β-lactamase; bla; confers resistance to ampicillin, carbenicillin, and related antibiotics
   8762..8866    -  promoter       AmpR promoter: bla
   8914..9048    +  polyA_signal   SV40 poly(A) signal: SV40 polyadenylation signal
   9215..9544    +  CDS            nef (fragment): NEF_HV1BR - Experimental evidence at protein level: Swiss-Prot protein existence level 1. Extracellular Nef protein targets CD4(+) T-lymphocytes for apoptosis by interacting with CXCR4 surface receptors (PubMed:14990729). From Human immunodeficiency virus type 1 group M subtype B (isolate BRU/LAI) (HIV-1).
   9592..9849    +  LTR            5' LTR (truncated): truncated 5' long terminal repeat (LTR) from HIV-1
   9896..10021   +  misc_feature   HIV-1 Ψ: packaging signal of human immunodeficiency virus type 1
  10005..10343   +  CDS            HIV-1 gag (fragment): gag protein from human immunodeficiency virus 1; gag
  10518..10751   +  misc_feature   RRE: The Rev response element (RRE) of HIV-1 allows for Rev-dependent mRNA export from the nucleus to the cytoplasm.
  11128..11228   +  CDS            Rev (fragment): human immunodeficiency virus 1 (HIV-1) Rev protein; rev; enhances nuclear export of unspliced and incompletely spliced viral mRNAs
  11278..11395   +  misc_feature   cPPT/CTS: central polypurine tract and central termination sequence of HIV-1
  11460..11834   -  CDS            BleoR: antibiotic-binding protein; Sh ble from Streptoalloteichus hindustanus; confers resistance to bleomycin, phleomycin, and Zeocin™
  11854..11901   -  promoter       EM7 promoter: synthetic bacterial promoter&nbsp
