[The description below was written by a language model from this plasmid's Addgene catalogue record and pLannotate feature annotations shown in this document.]
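Description:
pGIPz-PD-L1 4NQ is a lentiviral, mammalian expression plasmid built on the pGIPz shRNAmir backbone. It is designed to knock down endogenous human PD-L1 while re-expressing a mutant form from the same transcript. In bacteria it is maintained by a high-copy ColE1/pUC-type origin with ampicillin resistance. An f1 origin and an EM7-driven bleomycin/Zeocin resistance gene are also annotated. The viral portion contains a truncated HIV-1 5' LTR, the Ψ packaging signal with a gag fragment, the RRE, cPPT/CTS, WPRE and a self-inactivating ΔU3 3' LTR. The genome can therefore be packaged when helper functions are supplied in trans, and it integrates without active LTR promoter function.

Between the LTRs, the CMV enhancer/promoter drives a single multi-part transcript. The first element is the human PD-L1 (CD274) coding sequence carrying N35Q, N192Q, N200Q and N219Q, recorded as having a C-terminal Flag tag, although the tag is not separately annotated. An EMCV IRES follows and directs translation of puromycin N-acetyltransferase for selection of transduced cells. Downstream, miR-30a 5' and 3' flanking sequences frame the PD-L1-targeting shRNA, which is processed through the microRNA pathway. The record does not state how the exogenous cDNA escapes the shRNA. Outside the viral cassette, the feature table also shows an SV40 promoter-driven hygromycin resistance gene with an SV40 poly(A), although the catalogue lists only puromycin as the selectable marker.

The four asparagine-to-glutamine substitutions, together with the associated publication on PD-L1 glycosylation and stabilization, indicate a glycosylation-deficient variant. The construct is suited to generating stable lines in which native PD-L1 is replaced by this mutant.
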