Addgene plasmid #121487: pGIPz-PD-L1 4NQ
Purpose: Expression of human PD-L1 4NQ with PD-L1 shRNA
Depositing lab: Mien-Chie Hung. Depositing organization: University of Texas MD Anderson Cancer Center. Publication: Glycosylation and stabilization of programmed death ligand-1 suppresses T-cell activity. Li CW, Lim SO, Xia W, Lee HH, Chan LC, Kuo CW, Khoo KH, Chang SS, Cha JH, Kim T, Hsu JL, Wu Y, Hsu JM, Yamaguchi H, Ding Q, Wang Y, Yao J, Lee CC, Wu HJ, Sahin AA, Allison JP, Yu D, Hortobagyi GN, Hung MC. Nat Commun. 2016 Aug 30;7:12632. doi: 10.1038/ncomms12632. PubMed 27572267.
Backbone
  Vector backbone: pGIPz
  Vector type: Mammalian Expression, Lentiviral
  Selectable markers: Puromycin
Growth in bacteria
  Bacterial resistance: Ampicillin, 100 μg/mL
  Growth temperature: 37°C
  Growth strain: NEB Stable
  Copy number: High Copy
Gene/Insert 1
  Gene/Insert name: PD-L1 4NQ (alt name: also contains hPD-L1 shRNA "TTGACTCCATCTTTCTTCA" (Dharmcon V3LHS_401968))
  Species: H. sapiens (human)
  Mutation: N35Q, N192Q, N200Q and N219Q
  Promoter: CMV
  Tag / fusion protein: Flag (C terminal on insert)
  Cloning method: Restriction Enzyme; 5′ cloning site NA (unknown if destroyed); 3′ cloning site NA (unknown if destroyed)
  Sequencing primers: 5′ CMV-5'
Gene/Insert 2
  Gene/Insert name: hPD-L1 shRNA (alt name: sequence: "TTGACTCCATCTTTCTTCA" (Dharmcon V3LHS_401968))
Terms and licenses: Academic/Nonprofit Terms; Industry Terms: Not Available to Industry
How to cite: pGIPz-PD-L1 4NQ was a gift from Mien-Chie Hung (Addgene plasmid # 121487 ; http://n2t.net/addgene:121487 ; RRID:Addgene_121487)
